Addgene plasmid #212048: 5'-3xFLAG Camta2-exon minimal CMV pCDNA5
Purpose: LR vector for integration of Camta2-exon into N2a FRT rtTA3 expression cells
Depositing lab: Benjamin Blencowe. Depositing organization: University of Toronto. Publication: Systematic analysis of alternative exon-dependent interactome remodeling reveals multitasking functions of gene regulatory factors. Roth JF, Braunschweig U, Wu M, Li JD, Lin ZY, Larsen B, Weatheritt RJ, Gingras AC, Blencowe BJ. Mol Cell. 2023 Dec 7;83(23):4222-4238.e10. doi: 10.1016/j.molcel.2023.10.034. PubMed 38065061.
Backbone
  Vector backbone: 5'-3xFLAG minimal CMV pCDNA5
  Vector type: Mammalian Expression
Growth in bacteria
  Bacterial resistance: Ampicillin, 100 μg/mL
  Growth temperature: 37°C
  Growth strain: DH5alpha
  Copy number: High Copy
Gene/Insert
  Gene/Insert name: Camta2-exon (alt name: NP_001177307.1)
  Species: M. musculus (mouse)
  Entrez Gene: Camta2 (a.k.a. DN-183N8.19-006, Kiaa0909-hp, RP23-326P7.7, mKIAA0909)
  Cloning method: Gateway Cloning
Terms and licenses: Academic/Nonprofit Terms; Industry Terms: Not Available to Industry
How to cite: 5'-3xFLAG Camta2-exon minimal CMV pCDNA5 was a gift from Benjamin Blencowe (Addgene plasmid # 212048 ; http://n2t.net/addgene:212048 ; RRID:Addgene_212048)
