[The description below was written by a language model from this plasmid's Addgene catalogue record and pLannotate feature annotations shown in this document.]
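Description:
5'-3xFLAG Camta2-exon minimal CMV pCDNA5 is a mammalian expression plasmid of about 8.5 kb, built on a pcDNA5-type Flp-recombinase integration backbone and produced by Gateway LR cloning. It is propagated in E. coli as a high-copy plasmid through a ColE1/pUC-type origin and selected with ampicillin (β-lactamase under its own promoter). Fragments of an f1 origin and of the lac regulatory region are also annotated as backbone remnants.

The payload is a mouse Camta2 coding sequence, a calmodulin-binding transcription activator. The "-exon" label, read alongside the associated study of alternative exon-dependent interactomes, suggests the exon-skipped isoform, but the record does not define the label explicitly. The annotation tool matched the roughly 3.6 kb ORF to the human CAMTA2 orthologue, whereas the catalogue lists the species as mouse. The ORF is flanked by attB1 and attB2 sites left by the Gateway reaction and carries an N-terminal FLAG epitope; the name indicates 3xFLAG, though only one FLAG unit is annotated. Expression is driven by a tetracycline-responsive promoter, seen as an array of eight tet operator-containing repeats upstream of a minimal CMV promoter, and terminates at a bGH polyadenylation signal.

An FRT site sits directly upstream of a hygromycin resistance gene that has no annotated promoter of its own and is followed by an SV40 poly(A) signal. In this arrangement, Flp-mediated recombination into a genomic FRT landing site typically places the marker behind a resident promoter, so hygromycin resistance selects for correct single-copy integration. The stated use is integration into N2a FRT rtTA3 cells, where the rtTA3 transactivator would allow doxycycline-inducible expression of the FLAG-tagged protein.
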