Features (pLannotate 1.2.2; 28 found; start..end, strand, type, name):
    190..214     +  protein_bind   attB2: mutant version of attB; recombination site for the Gateway® BP reaction BP Clonase™
    219..3803    -  CDS            CAMTA2: CMTA2_HUMAN - Also known as KIAA0909. Experimental evidence at protein level: Swiss-Prot protein existence level 1. Transcription activator. May act as tumor suppressor. From Homo sapiens (Human).
   3812..3829    -  protein_bind   attB1 (fragment): mutant version of attB; core recombination site for the Gateway® BP reaction BP Clonase™
   3831..3854    -  CDS            FLAG: FLAG® epitope tag, followed by an enterokinase cleavage site
   3998..4043    -  promoter       TRE3GV promoter (fragment): 3rd-generation Tet-responsive promoter that can be activated by binding of Tet-On® 3G, optimized for retroviral and lentiviral vectors
   4051..4071    -  promoter       tight TRE promoter (fragment): Tet-responsive promoter PTight, consisting of seven tet operator sequences followed by the minimal CMV promoter
   4088..4108    -  promoter       tight TRE promoter (fragment): Tet-responsive promoter PTight, consisting of seven tet operator sequences followed by the minimal CMV promoter
   4125..4145    -  promoter       tight TRE promoter (fragment): Tet-responsive promoter PTight, consisting of seven tet operator sequences followed by the minimal CMV promoter
   4162..4182    -  promoter       tight TRE promoter (fragment): Tet-responsive promoter PTight, consisting of seven tet operator sequences followed by the minimal CMV promoter
   4199..4219    -  promoter       tight TRE promoter (fragment): Tet-responsive promoter PTight, consisting of seven tet operator sequences followed by the minimal CMV promoter
   4236..4256    -  promoter       tight TRE promoter (fragment): Tet-responsive promoter PTight, consisting of seven tet operator sequences followed by the minimal CMV promoter
   4273..4293    -  promoter       tight TRE promoter (fragment): Tet-responsive promoter PTight, consisting of seven tet operator sequences followed by the minimal CMV promoter
   4310..4330    -  promoter       tight TRE promoter (fragment): Tet-responsive promoter PTight, consisting of seven tet operator sequences followed by the minimal CMV promoter
   4511..4563    +  misc_feature   bom (fragment): basis of mobility region from pBR322
   4622..4726    +  promoter       AmpR promoter: bla
   4727..5587    +  CDS            AmpR: β-lactamase; bla; confers resistance to ampicillin, carbenicillin, and related antibiotics
   5758..6346    +  rep_origin     ori: high-copy-number ColE1/pMB1/pBR322/pUC origin of replication
   6529..6621    +  CDS            lacI (fragment): lac repressor; lacI; The lac repressor binds to the lac operator to inhibit transcription in E. coli. This inhibition can be relieved by adding lactose or isopropyl-β-D-thiogalactopyranoside (IPTG).
   6634..6655    +  protein_bind   CAP binding site: CAP binding activates transcription in the presence of cAMP. E. coli catabolite activator protein
   6670..6700    +  promoter       lac promoter: promoter for the E. coli lac operon
   6708..6724    +  protein_bind   lac operator: The lac repressor binds to the lac operator to inhibit transcription in E. coli. This inhibition can be relieved by adding lactose or isopropyl-β-D-thiogalactopyranoside (IPTG). lac repressor encoded by lacI
   6797..6918    -  polyA_signal   SV40 poly(A) signal: SV40 polyadenylation signal
   6913..7038    -  CDS            ble (fragment): BLE_KLEPN - Experimental evidence at protein level: Swiss-Prot protein existence level 1. Binding protein with a strong affinity to the bleomycin family of antibiotics. Binds to CL990; an antimitotic-antibiotic compound. From Klebsiella pneumoniae.
   7048..8070    -  CDS            HygR: hygromycin B phosphotransferase confers resistance to hygromycin
   8078..8125    -  protein_bind   FRT: FLP-mediated recombination occurs in the 8-bp core sequence TCTAGAAA (Turan and Bode, 2011). FLP recombinase from the Saccharomyces cerevisiae 2μ plasmid
   8130..8363    -  rep_origin     f1 ori (fragment) (sequence partly withheld): f1 bacteriophage origin of replication; arrow indicates direction of (+) strand synthesis
   8384..8405    -  promoter       SV40 promoter (fragment): SV40 enhancer and early promoter
   8409..142     -  polyA_signal   bGH poly(A) signal (across the origin): bovine growth hormone polyadenylation signal
>Addgene plasmid #212048 | 5'-3xFLAG Camta2-exon minimal CMV pCDNA5 | addgene full sequence | sequence record 421246 | Addgene NGS Result
AGAATAGAATGACACCTACTCAGACAATGCGATGCAATTTCCTCATTTTATTAGGAAAGGACAGTGGGAG
TGGCACCTTCCAGGGTCAAGGAAGGCACGGGGGAGGGGCAAACAACAGATGGCTGGCAACTAGAAGGCAC
AGTCGAGGCTGATCAGCGGGTTTAAACGGGCCCTCTAGACTCGAGTCAGACCACTTTGTACAAGAAAGTT
GGGTATCAGGTGGCCAGTCCTGGCTGGGGCAGCCCCTCCAGCTCCTGGTTCTGCTTCAGTTCCCTCATTC
TGTGTCGGCAGCGCCGCAGGAACCTCATTATTTTCCGGGCTGCCTGGTCTTGCTTCTTGGTGAGAAAGGT
GCCCTTGTTTCGAGCAGGAAGGGGGCCTGAGGGCCGGTGAGGAGGCCCCGGCCTGCGGCGGTAGGAGCGG
TAGTGCTGCTGGATAAGCACCGCTGCTCGGCGGCTCTGCTGAAACCGCTTCTGTTCATAGTAGCTTCGGA
ACTTGCTCTGAATCAGGATGGCCGCCTGAGTCATTTTCTTATAGAGTGCAAACTGCTTGTACTTCCGATA
ACAACGTTGGATCACCGCTGCGGCTACCTCCTGCTGCTCCTTCAGCCTCCGACCCTTGTACTTTCGGAAA
GCTGTCTGGATGACTCGTGCTGCCTCATACAGCTCCCGCTGCTCGTGATCTGAGAGAGTCAGCAGGGCAA
AATCACTTTCCATCTTGCCACTGGTAGATGCAGAGAGGAACTCTGCCCAGGAAGGTGCAGGGGGGATAGC
GAGGCGACCTCGTTCAAAGGGCAGCTCACTGGGAGGAGCTGAGCTGGGGAAATGATCCACATTCTCCAGG
TAACTGGCCAGCCAGGACATGGTCTCACTGAGCCCCACGGTGCCTGTGTGCTCCCGTGGTGAGGCTCCAG
CGTCAGGGAACTCTGAGAAGTCCTCTCGTTTAATCCGCTCTGGTGTGGCGTCGATGATCTGCTTGGCCAG
TGAGATCATGTCCACCGGGATCACATCCACAGCTGGTGGGCTGTCAGCATCCTCTGGAGCAGCCCCATTG
TCCTGGGCTAGTGGGGGGCCGCACGGGGAGGGAGCAGGTTCTTTGGAGTTAGTGGCTTCATAGTCCATGA
GGAGTAAGGGTGTCTCAGGGGCACCACAAGAAAGCTGGCCTGGGATCATCTCCATAGAAATGTCAGAGGC
CAGCGGAGGAGCAGGGGGAGGACTGCCATCTGGGGCACTTGAGTAGGCTGATGTCACAGAGAAAGTGCCA
TCTGACAGCTCGGAGGGTGACGAGGCGCTGCTCAGGCCAGTGTCTGGGCTAGAGGATGGTGGGGATAGAG
CGAGTGGGTGCTCAACTGAAAGCTCCTGTCTCTGCAGTTCCTCAAGGCAGCGGGCAAGGCGCACGTGACC
ACGAGAATGAGCCACAGACAGGGGGAGTCGGCCCAGAGAGTCCGGAATGCTCAGTGCTTGTCGGTTCCAA
CAGAAAAGAAGCACAGCAGCTTCTAAGTGTCCCAGAGCACAGGCCCACATCAGAGGGGTGCAAGAGAAAT
GGTCCACATTGAGCGGGTCAACCTCTTGCTCTAAGTCCAAGCTTCCTGTTTCCACACTCCTCCACTGGCT
CAGAGTCTCGATGAGCCGAGCGTAGCCCTGTGCAGCAGCCAGATGTAGGAGGCTCATGCCCCGGAAGGGA
CTTCCATGGATCAGCCGTTCAGGACCCCTCCAAGTGGACCGCGGGATCATGCTCTCTACCAAGACCACCA
CCCGTGCCTCGAAGCCAGGGCCCTGGCCTTCATCCTGAATTGGAGGAGCCTCTGGGCCCTGACCAGGAGC
CTGCCCAGCTGCCGCAATCTCTGCCATCCGCTTCTCCATCTGCTCCAGCCGCTCCAGGATGGACATCCGG
AACTGGCTGTCATCCAGTGACAACCAGTCGAGCTGTGTACTAGGCAGAGACAGGAACCGGCGGGCTCGAT
ACTCAAAGAGCACAGAGGCAGAGAGGGGGCCCTCTCGCCCCGCCACCTGCAAAGACACCAGCCCTACCTC
ATGGGCAGGACAGTAGCAGCGTAAGACACCAGGCTGGACCAGGGAGGCTGGCACTGCGATGTGATCGAAG
ACACAGGAGTAATGCTCTGCGGCCTCTGTCCAAGGGCCTGTGATGAGCACCTTGACCCCGCCCTCTGGGT
AGGACCACTCTGGGGAGAAGTCTGTGATGGCATTTAGCGCAGGAGAGAGCTGGGGGGCGGGGGCAGGGAC
ACCTGGAGCTTCATCACTGATGAGTTCTCCCATGAGGTCTGGGAATGACGAAAGACTGAAGGGCTCGAGC
TCGCTGCTGCTGCCAGCAGAGCCTCCGAACAAGGCTTCTCCTCTCGTTGCCCTGCCTGATGGCGGCAAGG
CGGTTGGGGAGGACGGGGATGAAGGAGGGGATGAAGGTACCGGCGGCACCGTTCCCGGACCCTTGAGTTC
CTCCCCACTATCATCATCTTGGATAAAGAATTTGTTTCCTCTTCTCCCGTTTGCTCCCAACTGTGGAGCG
AGACCTCGAGCAGCCGCCTGGGGCTCCAGGGCAGCTGCAGGTTCCAGGGCAGGACAGGGAGTGTGAGTGC
CCTCTGCCTCGGGGAAGTCTGGGTTTACTCCTTGGCCCCCTCCGTATGTCTGGCCCCTTTGGGGGCTGTT
GAGAAAACGATCAGGGTCAAAGGCAGGGCTGGGAGGAGCCGGTGGGGCAGAAGGCTCAGAACCTACAACC
ACGGCCAAGCTCACAGGAGGTCTAGGCTCAGCCTGCGGAGCCAAGTGCCTGGTGGGTGTCAGGCCCCCAG
CGCGCTGCTCTAGTCCTGTTAGGAGGAGGATAGCAGTGCCTCCTCTTGATGAACCCCCTCGAGAGGTAGG
AGGGCTAGGCCTGATTTCTAGGGGTTCTGCAAATCCTGAGGAGGAGGAGGAAGAAGAGGAGGAAGATGGG
GAGGTGTGTGCCTTGGGGAGCTCTGGAGGAAGTGGAGCTATCAGTGGTGGGGGTTCGGGGGGCTTGGAGT
GGGATATAGAAGCCAGGGCTAAAGCTCGGGGCTCCACTTTGGGAGAGATGATGCGGTGTTTCGTGCTACT
GCATTTGTGGGTAAGGCTCCCGGAACCAAGGCCCCCACTGCAGAGACAAGCATGAGTTCTGGGTGCTGGC
TTGGTTGGGTGGGTGTCCAAGATCTGTTGCACCAACTGTTCCACGGAGAATTCCTCTGCCCCATTCCCAC
AGCTCCACTTGATGCCATGAAACATGGGCTTCAGCTGTCCCAAGAGCTCCTCACGTGACCACTTCAGCCA
TTCTCGACGGTCGCTACTGATGGAACAAAAGATGGGGCTACAGCCCTTTCCACAATCCTCCAGGGCTGGG
ACGTTCAGGTAGTGCACAAGGACGATGTCGGGGTTCTGGAGCAGCCAATAGCAGCGCCGGTGGAATGTGG
GGACGATGGAAGAGTGAACGTAGCAGCCATAGAGACACTCCATGCCCTGGACCTTGAGTTTCATGTGGTC
CTCTCGGGTAGTCTTCCCATCCTTCCGTTTCTTCCAAAGGTAACCATCCTTCCGGTATTTCACCTTCTTA
CGATTGTAGAGGATAATGGAGCCATTCTGAGGCCTTGTCTTTGGGGCACAAGACAGCCACTCATCGTGTT
TCTCAAAGGTGATCAGGTAGGATGCAATCTCCTCATTTGTATTCCATCGGAGCCGCTCTGGAGGCAACAG
TGGGCATCGAGGAAGACACTCCAGCAATTTCTTGGGGAGGAAGATCTTCAGGTGGTGGCTATTCTCAGCA
ACCTCAGTGGTGTCCTTGGTATTGGTGCCAACTTTTTTGTACAAACTTGTCTTGTCATCGTCATCCTTGT
AATCGATGTCATGATCATATGTATCACCGTCATGGTCTTTGTAGTCCATGGTGGAAGCTTAAGTTTAAAC
GCTAGAGGATCCAGCCTCCGCGGAGGCTGGATCGGTCCCGGTGTCTTCTATGGAGGTCAAAACAGCGTGG
ATGGCGTCTCCAGGCGATCTGACGGTTCACTAAACGAGCTCTGCTTATATAGGGGGTACCTTCTCTATCA
CTGATAGGGAGCTCGAGACGTGTCGACTTCTCTATCACTGATAGGGAGACGTTCTAGACGTACCTTCTCT
ATCACTGATAGGGAGCTCGAGACGTGTCGACTTCTCTATCACTGATAGGGAGACGTTCTAGACGTACCTT
CTCTATCACTGATAGGGAGCTCGAGACGTGTCGACTTCTCTATCACTGATAGGGAGACGTTCTAGACGTA
CCTTCTCTATCACTGATAGGGAGCTCGAGACGTGTCGACTTCTCTATCACTGATAGGGAGACGTGCGGCC
AGCTTGGATCCCTCGAGACGCGTATATCTGGCCCGTACATCGCGAAGCAGCGCAAAACGCCTAACCCTAA
GCAGATTCTTCATGCAATTGTCGGTCAAGCCTTGCCTTGTTGTAGCTTAAATTTTGCTCGCGCACTACTC
AGCGACCTCCAACACACAAGCAGGGAGCAGATACTGGCTTAACTATGCGGCATCAGAGCAGATTGTACTG
AGAGTGCACCATAGGGGATCGGGAGATCTCCCGATCCGTCGACGTCAGGTGGCACTTTTCGGGGAAATGT
GCGCGGAACCCCTATTTGTTTATTTTTCTAAATACATTCAAATATGTATCCGCTCATGAGACAATAACCC
TGATAAATGCTTCAATAATATTGAAAAAGGAAGAGTATGAGTATTCAACATTTCCGTGTCGCCCTTATTC
CCTTTTTTGCGGCATTTTGCCTTCCTGTTTTTGCTCACCCAGAAACGCTGGTGAAAGTAAAAGATGCTGA
AGATCAGTTGGGTGCACGAGTGGGTTACATCGAACTGGATCTCAACAGCGGTAAGATCCTTGAGAGTTTT
CGCCCCGAAGAACGTTTTCCAATGATGAGCACTTTTAAAGTTCTGCTATGTGGCGCGGTATTATCCCGTA
TTGACGCCGGGCAAGAGCAACTCGGTCGCCGCATACACTATTCTCAGAATGACTTGGTTGAGTACTCACC
AGTCACAGAAAAGCATCTTACGGATGGCATGACAGTAAGAGAATTATGCAGTGCTGCCATAACCATGAGT
GATAACACTGCGGCCAACTTACTTCTGACAACGATCGGAGGACCGAAGGAGCTAACCGCTTTTTTGCACA
ACATGGGGGATCATGTAACTCGCCTTGATCGTTGGGAACCGGAGCTGAATGAAGCCATACCAAACGACGA
GCGTGACACCACGATGCCTGTAGCAATGGCAACAACGTTGCGCAAACTATTAACTGGCGAACTACTTACT
CTAGCTTCCCGGCAACAATTAATAGACTGGATGGAGGCGGATAAAGTTGCAGGACCACTTCTGCGCTCGG
CCCTTCCGGCTGGCTGGTTTATTGCTGATAAATCTGGAGCCGGTGAGCGTGGGTCTCGCGGTATCATTGC
AGCACTGGGGCCAGATGGTAAGCCCTCCCGTATCGTAGTTATCTACACGACGGGGAGTCAGGCAACTATG
GATGAACGAAATAGACAGATCGCTGAGATAGGTGCCTCACTGATTAAGCATTGGTAACTGTCAGACCAAG
TTTACTCATATATACTTTAGATTGATTTAAAACTTCATTTTTAATTTAAAAGGATCTAGGTGAAGATCCT
TTTTGATAATCTCATGACCAAAATCCCTTAACGTGAGTTTTCGTTCCACTGAGCGTCAGACCCCGTAGAA
AAGATCAAAGGATCTTCTTGAGATCCTTTTTTTCTGCGCGTAATCTGCTGCTTGCAAACAAAAAAACCAC
CGCTACCAGCGGTGGTTTGTTTGCCGGATCAAGAGCTACCAACTCTTTTTCCGAAGGTAACTGGCTTCAG
CAGAGCGCAGATACCAAATACTGTTCTTCTAGTGTAGCCGTAGTTAGGCCACCACTTCAAGAACTCTGTA
GCACCGCCTACATACCTCGCTCTGCTAATCCTGTTACCAGTGGCTGCTGCCAGTGGCGATAAGTCGTGTC
TTACCGGGTTGGACTCAAGACGATAGTTACCGGATAAGGCGCAGCGGTCGGGCTGAACGGGGGGTTCGTG
CACACAGCCCAGCTTGGAGCGAACGACCTACACCGAACTGAGATACCTACAGCGTGAGCTATGAGAAAGC
GCCACGCTTCCCGAAGGGAGAAAGGCGGACAGGTATCCGGTAAGCGGCAGGGTCGGAACAGGAGAGCGCA
CGAGGGAGCTTCCAGGGGGAAACGCCTGGTATCTTTATAGTCCTGTCGGGTTTCGCCACCTCTGACTTGA
GCGTCGATTTTTGTGATGCTCGTCAGGGGGGCGGAGCCTATGGAAAAACGCCAGCAACGCGGCCTTTTTA
CGGTTCCTGGCCTTTTGCTGGCCTTTTGCTCACATGTTCTTTCCTGCGTTATCCCCTGATTCTGTGGATA
ACCGTATTACCGCCTTTGAGTGAGCTGATACCGCTCGCCGCAGCCGAACGACCGAGCGCAGCGAGTCAGT
GAGCGAGGAAGCGGAAGAGCGCCCAATACGCAAACCGCCTCTCCCCGCGCGTTGGCCGATTCATTAATGC
AGCTGGCACGACAGGTTTCCCGACTGGAAAGCGGGCAGTGAGCGCAACGCAATTAATGTGAGTTAGCTCA
CTCATTAGGCACCCCAGGCTTTACACTTTATGCTTCCGGCTCGTATGTTGTGTGGAATTGTGAGCGGATA
ACAATTTCACACAGGAAACAGCTATGACCATGATTACGCCAAGCTCTAGCTAGAGGTCGACGGTATACAG
ACATGATAAGATACATTGATGAGTTTGGACAAACCACAACTAGAATGCAGTGAAAAAAATGCTTTATTTG
TGAAATTTGTGATGCTATTGCTTTATTTGTAACCATTATAAGCTGCAATAAACAAGTTGGGGTGGGCGAA
GAACTCCAGCATGAGATCCCCGCGCTGGAGGATCATCCAGCCGGCGTCCCGGAAAACGATTCCGAAGCCC
AACCTTTCATAGAAGGCGGCGGTGGAATCGAAATCTCGTAGTACGTGCTATTCCTTTGCCCTCGGACGAG
TGCTGGGGCGTCGGTTTCCACTATCGGCGAGTACTTCTACACAGCCATCGGTCCAGACGGCCGCGCTTCT
GCGGGCGATTTGTGTACGCCCGACAGTCCCGGCTCCGGATCGGACGATTGCGTCGCATCGACCCTGCGCC
CAAGCTGCATCATCGAAATTGCCGTCAACCAAGCTCTGATAGAGTTGGTCAAGACCAATGCGGAGCATAT
ACGCCCGGAGCCGCGGCGATCCTGCAAGCTCCGGATGCCTCCGCTCGAAGTAGCGCGTCTGCTGCTCCAT
ACAAGCCAACCACGGCCTCCAGAAGAAGATGTTGGCGACCTCGTATTGGGAATCCCCGAACATCGCCTCG
CTCCAGTCAATGACCGCTGTTATGCGGCCATTGTCCGTCAGGACATTGTTGGAGCCGAAATCCGCGTGCA
CGAGGTGCCGGACTTCGGGGCAGTCCTCGGCCCAAAGCATCAGCTCATCGAGAGCCTGCGCGACGGACGC
ACTGACGGTGTCGTCCATCACAGTTTGCCAGTGATACACATGGGGATCAGCAATCGCGCATATGAAATCA
CGCCATGTAGTGTATTGACCGATTCCTTGCGGTCCGAATGGGCCGAACCCGCTCGTCTGGCTAAGATCGG
CCGCAGCGATCGCATCCATGGCCTCCGCGACCGGCTGCAGAACAGCGGGCAGTTCGGTTTCAGGCAGGTC
TTGCAACGTGACACCCTGTGCACGGCGGGAGATGCAATAGGTCAGGCTCTCGCTGAACTCCCCAATGTCA
AGCACTTCCGGAATCGGGAGCGCGGCCGATGCAAAGTGCCGATAAACATAACGATCTTTGTAGAAACCAT
CGGCGCAGCTATTTACCCGCAGGACATATCCACGCCCTCCTACATCGAAGCTGAAAGCACGAGATTCTTC
GCCCTCCGAGAGCTGCATCAGGTCGGAGACGCTGTCGAACTTTTCGATCAGAAACTTCTCGACAGACGTC
GCGGTGAGTTCAGGCTTTTTGGCCAAGGAAGTTCCTATACTTTCTAGAGAATAGGAACTTCGGAATAGGA
ACTTCTAGGTACGTGAACCATCACCCT
[91 nt withheld, positions 8148-8238]
G
[124 nt withheld, positions 8240-8363]
GGGGATACCCCCTAGAGCCCCAGCTGGTTCTTTCCGCCTCAGAAGCCATAGAGCCCACCGCATCCCCAGC
ATGCCTGCTATTGTCTTCCCAATCCTCCCCCTTGCTGTCCTGCCCCACCCCACCCCCC
